Addgene plasmid #139403: pRN3P_EGFP_m6A_Tracer
Purpose: in vitro transcription for mRNA
Depositing lab: Maria-Elena Torres-Padilla. Depositing organization: Helmholtz Munich. Publication: Genome-lamina interactions are established de novo in the early mouse embryo. Borsos M, Perricone SM, Schauer T, Pontabry J, de Luca KL, de Vries SS, Ruiz-Morales ER, Torres-Padilla ME, Kind J. Nature. 2019 May;569(7758):729-733. doi: 10.1038/s41586-019-1233-0. Epub 2019 May 22. PubMed 31118510.
Backbone
  Vector backbone: pRN3P
  Backbone size w/o insert (bp): 3203
  Total vector size (bp): 4265
  Vector type: in vitro transcription
Growth in bacteria
  Bacterial resistance: Ampicillin, 100 μg/mL
  Growth temperature: 37°C
  Growth strain: DH5alpha
  Copy number: Unknown
Gene/Insert
  Gene/Insert name: m6A-Tracer (alt name: catalytically inactive DpnI fragment that binds methylated GATCs)
  Insert size (bp): 1074
  Promoter: T3
  Tag / fusion protein: EGFP
  Cloning method: Gibson Cloning
  Sequencing primers: 5′ T3 sequence; 3′ T7 sequence
Terms and licenses: Academic/Nonprofit Terms; Industry Terms: Not Available to Industry
How to cite: pRN3P_EGFP_m6A_Tracer was a gift from Maria-Elena Torres-Padilla (Addgene plasmid # 139403 ; http://n2t.net/addgene:139403 ; RRID:Addgene_139403)
