[The description below was written by a language model from this plasmid's Addgene catalogue record and pLannotate feature annotations shown in this document.]
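Description:
pRN3P_EGFP_m6A_Tracer is an in vitro transcription plasmid of about 4.3 kb, built on the pRN3P backbone and intended as a template for making synthetic mRNA rather than for direct expression in cells. It is propagated in E. coli through a high-copy ColE1/pUC-type origin and selected with ampicillin via the bla (AmpR) gene. An f1 origin and remnants of a pBluescript-style lac region (lac promoter and operator, CAP site, lacZα and lacI fragments, partial multiple cloning site) are also present as backbone carry-over.

The transcription unit begins with a bacteriophage T3 promoter, followed by the Xenopus laevis beta-globin 5′ UTR, the coding sequence, and the Xenopus beta-globin 3′ UTR. These globin UTRs are commonly used to enhance the translation and stability of injected transcripts. The open reading frame encodes EGFP followed by a short interval and then a fragment of the Streptococcus pneumoniae DpnI restriction enzyme (annotated as dpnC), an arrangement consistent with EGFP sitting at the N-terminus of the fusion. According to the record, this DpnI fragment is catalytically inactive but still binds adenine-methylated GATC sites, so the fusion acts as a fluorescent "m6A-Tracer" that marks methylated DNA without cutting it. A T7 promoter lies downstream in the opposite orientation and is listed, along with T3, as a sequencing primer site.

The stated purpose is mRNA production by in vitro transcription. The associated publication concerns genome–lamina interactions in the early mouse embryo, which suggests the tracer is used to visualise adenine-methylated DNA there, although the record does not describe the experimental application itself.
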