Features (pLannotate 1.2.2; 16 found; start..end, strand, type, name):
      2..20      +  promoter       T3 promoter: promoter for bacteriophage T3 RNA polymerase
     45..87      +  5'UTR          Xenopus globin 5'-UTR: translational enhancer from the 5'-UTR of the major beta-globin gene of Xenopus laevis
    101..817     +  CDS            EGFP: EGFP is a basic (constitutively fluorescent) green fluorescent protein published in 1996, derived from Aequorea victoria. It is reported to be a rapidly-maturing weak dimer with moderate acid sensitivity.
    845..1171    +  CDS            dpnC (fragment): T2D1_STRPN - Experimental evidence at protein level: Swiss-Prot protein existence level 1. Recognizes the double-stranded and methylated sequence G(Me)ATC and cleaves after A-2. From Streptococcus pneumoniae serotype 4 (strain ATCC BAA-334 / TIGR4).
   1196..1221    -  misc_feature   MCS (fragment): pBluescript multiple cloning site
   1239..1364    +  3'UTR          Xenopus globin 3'-UTR: 3'-UTR of the major beta-globin gene of Xenopus laevis
   1453..1471    -  promoter       T7 promoter: promoter for bacteriophage T7 RNA polymerase
   1474..1631    +  CDS            lacZα (fragment): LacZα fragment of β-galactosidase; lacZ fragment
   1663..2091    -  rep_origin     f1 ori (sequence partly withheld): f1 bacteriophage origin of replication; arrow indicates direction of (+) strand synthesis
   2118..2222    +  promoter       AmpR promoter: bla
   2223..3083    +  CDS            AmpR: β-lactamase; bla; confers resistance to ampicillin, carbenicillin, and related antibiotics
   3254..3842    +  rep_origin     ori: high-copy-number ColE1/pMB1/pBR322/pUC origin of replication
   4025..4117    +  CDS            lacI (fragment): lac repressor; lacI; The lac repressor binds to the lac operator to inhibit transcription in E. coli. This inhibition can be relieved by adding lactose or isopropyl-β-D-thiogalactopyranoside (IPTG).
   4130..4151    +  protein_bind   CAP binding site: CAP binding activates transcription in the presence of cAMP. E. coli catabolite activator protein
   4166..4196    +  promoter       lac promoter: promoter for the E. coli lac operon
   4204..4220    +  protein_bind   lac operator: The lac repressor binds to the lac operator to inhibit transcription in E. coli. This inhibition can be relieved by adding lactose or isopropyl-β-D-thiogalactopyranoside (IPTG). lac repressor encoded by lacI
>Addgene plasmid #139403 | pRN3P_EGFP_m6A_Tracer | addgene full sequence | sequence record 275704 | Addgene NGS Result
AAATTAACCCTCACTAAAGGGAACAAAAGCTGGAGCTAAGCTTGCTTGTTCTTTTTGCAGAAGCTCAGAA
TAAACGCTCAACTTTGGCAGATCTGCCGCCATGGTGAGCAAGGGCGAGGAGCTGTTCACCGGGGTGGTGC
CCATCCTGGTCGAGCTGGACGGCGACGTAAACGGCCACAAGTTCAGCGTGTCCGGCGAGGGCGAGGGCGA
TGCCACCTACGGCAAGCTGACCCTGAAGTTCATCTGCACCACCGGCAAGCTGCCCGTGCCCTGGCCCACC
CTCGTGACCACCCTGACCTACGGCGTGCAGTGCTTCAGCCGCTACCCCGACCACATGAAGCAGCACGACT
TCTTCAAGTCCGCCATGCCCGAAGGCTACGTCCAGGAGCGCACCATCTTCTTCAAGGACGACGGCAACTA
CAAGACCCGCGCCGAGGTGAAGTTCGAGGGCGACACCCTGGTGAACCGCATCGAGCTGAAGGGCATCGAC
TTCAAGGAGGACGGCAACATCCTGGGGCACAAGCTGGAGTACAACTACAACAGCCACAACGTCTATATCA
TGGCCGACAAGCAGAAGAACGGCATCAAGGTGAACTTCAAGATCCGCCACAACATCGAGGACGGCAGCGT
GCAGCTCGCCGACCACTACCAGCAGAACACCCCCATCGGCGACGGCCCCGTGCTGCTGCCCGACAACCAC
TACCTGAGCACCCAGTCCGCCCTGAGCAAAGACCCCAACGAGAAGCGCGATCACATGGTCCTGCTGGAGT
TCGTGACCGCCGCCGGGATCACTCTCGGCATGGACGAGCTGTACAAGTCCGGACTCAGATCTCGAGCTCA
AGCTTCGAATTCTCCTTCTAAAGGAAGGATATTTCTTGTGCAAGATGGACAAGTTAGAGATCCAGAAAAA
GTTACAAAAGAATTTAAGCAAGGTTTATTTTTAAGGAAGAGCTCTCTGTCATCAAGAGGTTGGACAATAG
AAATTCTAAATTGTATAGATAAGATAGAGGGTTCAGAATTTACCCTTGAAGATATGTATCGTTTTGAAAG
TGACCTAAAAAATATCTTTGTTAAGAACAATCATATCAAAGAAAAGATTAGGCAACAGCTTCAAATATTA
AGAGACAAAGAAATAATAGAATTTAAAGGTAGAGGAAAGTATCGGAAATTATGAGTTTAAACCCGCTGAT
CAGCCGGATCCACTAGTTCTAGAGCGGCCGCGGATCTGGTTACCACTAAACCAGCCTCAAGAACACCCGA
ATGGAGTCTCTAAGCTACATAATACCAACTTACACTTTACAAAATGTTGTCCCCCAAAATGTAGCCATTC
GTATCTGCTCCTAATAAAAAGAAAGTTTCTTCACATTCTAAAAAAAAAAAAAAAAAAAAAAAAAAAAAAA
AAMCCCCCCCCCCCCCCCCCTGCAGGGCCAAGTCGGCCGGTACCCAATTCGCCCTATAGTGAGTCGTATT
ACAATTCACTGGCCGTCGTTTTACAACGTCGTGACTGGGAAAACCCTGGCGTTACCCAACTTAATCGCCT
TGCAGCACATCCCCCTTTCGCCAGCTGGCGTAATAGCGAAGAGGCCCGCACCGATCGCCCTTCCCAACAG
TTGCGCAGCCTGAATGGCGAATGGCAAATTGTAAGCGTTAATATTTTGTTAAAATTCGCGTTAAATTTTT
GTTAAATCAGCTCATTTTTTAACCAATAGGCCGAAATCGGCAAAATCCCTTATAAATCAAAAGAATAGAC
CGAGATAGGGT
[37 nt withheld, positions 1762-1798]
AAAGAACGTGGACTCCAACGTCAAAGG
[49 nt withheld, positions 1826-1874]
T
[91 nt withheld, positions 1876-1966]
G
[124 nt withheld, positions 1968-2091]
CAGGTGGCACTTTTCGGGGAAATGTGCGCGGAACCCCTATTTGTTTATTTTTCTAAATACATTCAAATAT
GTATCCGCTCATGAGACAATAACCCTGATAAATGCTTCAATAATATTGAAAAAGGAAGAGTATGAGTATT
CAACATTTCCGTGTCGCCCTTATTCCCTTTTTTGCGGCATTTTGCCTTCCTGTTTTTGCTCACCCAGAAA
CGCTGGTGAAAGTAAAAGATGCTGAAGATCAGTTGGGTGCACGAGTGGGTTACATCGAACTGGATCTCAA
CAGCGGTAAGATCCTTGAGAGTTTTCGCCCCGAAGAACGTTTTCCAATGATGAGCACTTTTAAAGTTCTG
CTATGTGGCGCGGTATTATCCCGTATTGACGCCGGGCAAGAGCAACTCGGTCGCCGCATACACTATTCTC
AGAATGACTTGGTTGAGTACTCACCAGTCACAGAAAAGCATCTTACGGATGGCATGACAGTAAGAGAATT
ATGCAGTGCTGCCATAACCATGAGTGATAACACTGCGGCCAACTTACTTCTGACAACGATCGGAGGACCG
AAGGAGCTAACCGCTTTTTTGCACAACATGGGGGATCATGTAACTCGCCTTGATCGTTGGGAACCGGAGC
TGAATGAAGCCATACCAAACGACGAGCGTGACACCACGATGCCTGTAGCAATGGCAACAACGTTGCGCAA
ACTATTAACTGGCGAACTACTTACTCTAGCTTCCCGGCAACAATTAATAGACTGGATGGAGGCGGATAAA
GTTGCAGGACCACTTCTGCGCTCGGCCCTTCCGGCTGGCTGGTTTATTGCTGATAAATCTGGAGCCGGTG
AGCGTGGGTCTCGCGGTATCATTGCAGCACTGGGGCCAGATGGTAAGCCCTCCCGTATCGTAGTTATCTA
CACGACGGGGAGTCAGGCAACTATGGATGAACGAAATAGACAGATCGCTGAGATAGGTGCCTCACTGATT
AAGCATTGGTAACTGTCAGACCAAGTTTACTCATATATACTTTAGATTGATTTAAAACTTCATTTTTAAT
TTAAAAGGATCTAGGTGAAGATCCTTTTTGATAATCTCATGACCAAAATCCCTTAACGTGAGTTTTCGTT
CCACTGAGCGTCAGACCCCGTAGAAAAGATCAAAGGATCTTCTTGAGATCCTTTTTTTCTGCGCGTAATC
TGCTGCTTGCAAACAAAAAAACCACCGCTACCAGCGGTGGTTTGTTTGCCGGATCAAGAGCTACCAACTC
TTTTTCCGAAGGTAACTGGCTTCAGCAGAGCGCAGATACCAAATACTGTTCTTCTAGTGTAGCCGTAGTT
AGGCCACCACTTCAAGAACTCTGTAGCACCGCCTACATACCTCGCTCTGCTAATCCTGTTACCAGTGGCT
GCTGCCAGTGGCGATAAGTCGTGTCTTACCGGGTTGGACTCAAGACGATAGTTACCGGATAAGGCGCAGC
GGTCGGGCTGAACGGGGGGTTCGTGCACACAGCCCAGCTTGGAGCGAACGACCTACACCGAACTGAGATA
CCTACAGCGTGAGCTATGAGAAAGCGCCACGCTTCCCGAAGGGAGAAAGGCGGACAGGTATCCGGTAAGC
GGCAGGGTCGGAACAGGAGAGCGCACGAGGGAGCTTCCAGGGGGAAACGCCTGGTATCTTTATAGTCCTG
TCGGGTTTCGCCACCTCTGACTTGAGCGTCGATTTTTGTGATGCTCGTCAGGGGGGCGGAGCCTATGGAA
AAACGCCAGCAACGCGGCCTTTTTACGGTTCCTGGCCTTTTGCTGGCCTTTTGCTCACATGTTCTTTCCT
GCGTTATCCCCTGATTCTGTGGATAACCGTATTACCGCCTTTGAGTGAGCTGATACCGCTCGCCGCAGCC
GAACGACCGAGCGCAGCGAGTCAGTGAGCGAGGAAGCGGAAGAGCGCCCAATACGCAAACCGCCTCTCCC
CGCGCGTTGGCCGATTCATTAATGCAGCTGGCACGACAGGTTTCCCGACTGGAAAGCGGGCAGTGAGCGC
AACGCAATTAATGTGAGTTAGCTCACTCATTAGGCACCCCAGGCTTTACACTTTATGCTTCCGGCTCGTA
TGTTGTGTGGAATTGTGAGCGGATAACAATTTCACACAGGAAACAGCTATGACCATGATTACGCCAAGCT
CG
